>Addgene plasmid #136719 | pISH-Olfr714 | addgene full sequence | sequence record 273199 | Addgene NGS Result
CGATCGGTGCGGGCCTCTTCGCTATTACGCCAGCTGGCGAAAGGGGGATGTGCTGCAAGGCGATTAAGTT
GGGTAACGCCAGGGTTTTCCCAGTCACGACGTTGTAAAACGACGGCCAGTGAATTGTAATACGACTCACT
ATAGGGCGAATTGGGCCCGACGTCGCATGCTCCCGGCCGCCATGGCGGCCGCGGGAATTCGATTCATCCA
GCAAGGTGGTACTGCACATACCATACTCACACTGTCAGCAAGTCCATCAACAGGGAGAAATCTGAAGTTG
ATAACTTCATCCTGAAGCATATAGGCCCTGGTATTTTGTCCATAGAGAATTCTGGATCAAACACAAATAG
TTCCAAGTTTTATCTGCCTTACCATGATGAAAATGGATGGATGACAAAAATGTGTTCATTGGAAAGGTGA
AAAGCATGGACAGTTTGGAAGCATGACAAACTTGGAATGACAAGAATGTCATCGTGGGCGGCCCTAATAC
CTCTGCCCTGTGGATATCTTAACCACCACTCAATCCTTCAAAAGAGTGCCATCTCAATCATCCACACTAC
TCATGATTCATCTCACTATGGTTCTCTGGGTTCCTTTTGTTCTTTATTCACCTCAAAGTCTAGGTAGGTG
GTTTAAGAGTTAAGTTCATGACTATGAATAGAGACTAAATAACACAGTTAAAGATACAGTTTTTTGAGTA
TATAGTTAGCAAATAGAGTAGATTTTGTGTAGATCGCAATAATATGTCTAAACTACATTAGTCGTTTTTT
TTTCTTCTATAGACATCTCCAAAACCAACATTGGGAGCTGGAATTCATTACAATAGAGATCAATGGGTAG
ATATGAACAACAAATATATGCTCTCCATTTAACAAATATTAACCTTACCTTTTAATATCTACAGGATAAA
TTTTCTGAGGGCCAGGGCCTTGTGGAAAGTTCTGCTGAGTGCATTTTTCACTTCATTATTTCTCAGACTA
TAGATAATGGGGTTCAACAGAGGAGTCACAACAGTGTAGGACAGTGAAATCACTAGTGAATTCGCGGCCG
CCTGCAGGTCGACCATATGGGAGAGCTCCCAACGCGTTGGATGCATAGCTTGAGTATTCTATAGTGTCAC
CTAAATAGCTTGGCGTAATCATGGTCATAGCTGTTTCCTGTGTGAAATTGTTATCCGCTCACAATTCCAC
ACAACATACGAGCCGGAAGCATAAAGTGTAAAGCCTGGGGTGCCTAATGAGTGAGCTAACTCACATTAAT
TGCGTTGCGCTCACTGCCCGCTTTCCAGTCGGGAAACCTGTCGTGCCAGCTGCATTAATGAATCGGCCAA
CGCGCGGGGAGAGGCGGTTTGCGTATTGGGCGCTCTTCCGCTTCCTCGCTCACTGACTCGCTGCGCTCGG
TCGTTCGGCTGCGGCGAGCGGTATCAGCTCACTCAAAGGCGGTAATACGGTTATCCACAGAATCAGGGGA
TAACGCAGGAAAGAACATGTGAGCAAAAGGCCAGCAAAAGGCCAGGAACCGTAAAAAGGCCGCGTTGCTG
GCGTTTTTCCATAGGCTCCGCCCCCCTGACGAGCATCACAAAAATCGACGCTCAAGTCAGAGGTGGCGAA
ACCCGACAGGACTATAAAGATACCAGGCGTTTCCCCCTGGAAGCTCCCTCGTGCGCTCTCCTGTTCCGAC
CCTGCCGCTTACCGGATACCTGTCCGCCTTTCTCCCTTCGGGAAGCGTGGCGCTTTCTCATAGCTCACGC
TGTAGGTATCTCAGTTCGGTGTAGGTCGTTCGCTCCAAGCTGGGCTGTGTGCACGAACCCCCCGTTCAGC
CCGACCGCTGCGCCTTATCCGGTAACTATCGTCTTGAGTCCAACCCGGTAAGACACGACTTATCGCCACT
GGCAGCAGCCACTGGTAACAGGATTAGCAGAGCGAGGTATGTAGGCGGTGCTACAGAGTTCTTGAAGTGG
TGGCCTAACTACGGCTACACTAGAAGAACAGTATTTGGTATCTGCGCTCTGCTGAAGCCAGTTACCTTCG
GAAAAAGAGTTGGTAGCTCTTGATCCGGCAAACAAACCACCGCTGGTAGCGGTGGTTTTTTTGTTTGCAA
GCAGCAGATTACGCGCAGAAAAAAAGGATCTCAAGAAGATCCTTTGATCTTTTCTACGGGGTCTGACGCT
CAGTGGAACGAAAACTCACGTTAAGGGATTTTGGTCATGAGATTATCAAAAAGGATCTTCACCTAGATCC
TTTTAAATTAAAAATGAAGTTTTAAATCAATCTAAAGTATATATGAGTAAACTTGGTCTGACAGTTACCA
ATGCTTAATCAGTGAGGCACCTATCTCAGCGATCTGTCTATTTCGTTCATCCATAGTTGCCTGACTCCCC
GTCGTGTAGATAACTACGATACGGGAGGGCTTACCATCTGGCCCCAGTGCTGCAATGATACCGCGAGACC
CACGCTCACCGGCTCCAGATTTATCAGCAATAAACCAGCCAGCCGGAAGGGCCGAGCGCAGAAGTGGTCC
TGCAACTTTATCCGCCTCCATCCAGTCTATTAATTGTTGCCGGGAAGCTAGAGTAAGTAGTTCGCCAGTT
AATAGTTTGCGCAACGTTGTTGCCATTGCTACAGGCATCGTGGTGTCACGCTCGTCGTTTGGTATGGCTT
CATTCAGCTCCGGTTCCCAACGATCAAGGCGAGTTACATGATCCCCCATGTTGTGCAAAAAAGCGGTTAG
CTCCTTCGGTCCTCCGATCGTTGTCAGAAGTAAGTTGGCCGCAGTGTTATCACTCATGGTTATGGCAGCA
CTGCATAATTCTCTTACTGTCATGCCATCCGTAAGATGCTTTTCTGTGACTGGTGAGTACTCAACCAAGT
CATTCTGAGAATAGTGTATGCGGCGACCGAGTTGCTCTTGCCCGGCGTCAATACGGGATAATACCGCGCC
ACATAGCAGAACTTTAAAAGTGCTCATCATTGGAAAACGTTCTTCGGGGCGAAAACTCTCAAGGATCTTA
CCGCTGTTGAGATCCAGTTCGATGTAACCCACTCGTGCACCCAACTGATCTTCAGCATCTTTTACTTTCA
CCAGCGTTTCTGGGTGAGCAAAAACAGGAAGGCAAAATGCCGCAAAAAAGGGAATAAGGGCGACACGGAA
ATGTTGAATACTCATACTCTTCCTTTTTCAATATTATTGAAGCATTTATCAGGGTTATTGTCTCATGAGC
GGATACATATTTGAATGTATTTAGAAAAATAAACAAATAGGGGTTCCGCGCACATTTCCCCGAAAAGTGC
CACCTGATGCGGTGTGAAATACCGCACAGATGCGTAAGGAGAAAATACCGCATCAGGAAATTGTAAGCGT
TAATATTTTGTTAAAATTCGCGTTAAATTTTTGTTAAATCAGCTCATTTTTTAACCAATAGGCCGAAATC
GGCAAAATCCCTTATAAATCAAAAGAATAGACCGAGATAGGGT
[37 nt withheld, positions 3474-3510]
AAAGAACGTGGACTCCAACGTCAAAGG
[49 nt withheld, positions 3538-3586]
T
[91 nt withheld, positions 3588-3678]
G
[124 nt withheld, positions 3680-3803]
CCATTCGCCATTCAGGCTGCGCAACTGTTGGGAAGGG
Features (pLannotate 1.2.2; 15 found; start..end, strand, type, name):
    127..145     +  promoter       T7 promoter: promoter for bacteriophage T7 RNA polymerase
    226..366     +  CDS            Ppia (fragment): PPIA_RAT - Experimental evidence at protein level: Swiss-Prot protein existence level 1. Catalyzes the cis-trans isomerization of proline imidic peptide bonds in oligopeptides (By similarity). Exerts a strong chemotactic effect on leukocytes partly through activation of one of its membrane receptors BSG/CD147, initiating a signaling cascade that culminates in MAPK/ERK activation (By similarity). Activates endothelial cells (ECs) in a proinflammatory manner by stimulating activation of NF-kappa-B and ERK, JNK and p38 MAP-kinases and by inducing expression of adhesion molecules including SELE an
    911..1036    -  CDS            OR14I1 (fragment): O14I1_HUMAN - Also known as OR5BU1, OR5BU1P. Experimental evidence at protein level: Swiss-Prot protein existence level 1. Odorant receptor. From Homo sapiens (Human).
   1034..1096    -  CDS            VESPI_VESMG (fragment): Experimental evidence at protein level: Swiss-Prot protein existence level 1. Shows contractile activity on isolated ileum smooth muscle. From Vespa magnifica (Hornet).
   1108..1126    -  promoter       SP6 promoter: promoter for bacteriophage SP6 RNA polymerase
   1168..1184    -  protein_bind   lac operator: The lac repressor binds to the lac operator to inhibit transcription in E. coli. This inhibition can be relieved by adding lactose or isopropyl-β-D-thiogalactopyranoside (IPTG). lac repressor encoded by lacI
   1192..1222    -  promoter       lac promoter: promoter for the E. coli lac operon
   1237..1258    -  protein_bind   CAP binding site: CAP binding activates transcription in the presence of cAMP. E. coli catabolite activator protein
   1271..1363    -  CDS            lacI (fragment): lac repressor; lacI; The lac repressor binds to the lac operator to inhibit transcription in E. coli. This inhibition can be relieved by adding lactose or isopropyl-β-D-thiogalactopyranoside (IPTG).
   1546..2134    -  rep_origin     ori: high-copy-number ColE1/pMB1/pBR322/pUC origin of replication
   2305..3165    -  CDS            AmpR: β-lactamase; bla; confers resistance to ampicillin, carbenicillin, and related antibiotics
   3166..3270    -  promoter       AmpR promoter: bla
   3297..3347    +  misc_feature   bom (fragment): basis of mobility region from pBR322
   3375..3803    -  rep_origin     f1 ori (sequence partly withheld): f1 bacteriophage origin of replication; arrow indicates direction of (+) strand synthesis
   3807..124     -  CDS            lacZα (fragment) (across the origin): LacZα fragment of β-galactosidase; lacZ fragment
