[The description below was written by a language model from this plasmid's Addgene catalogue record and pLannotate feature annotations shown in this document.]
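Description:
pISH-Olfr714 is a bacterial cloning plasmid built on the pGEM-T-Easy backbone that serves as a template for in vitro transcription of riboprobes against the mouse odorant receptor gene Olfr714 (also known as MOR263-2 or P4). It is a high-copy plasmid of about 3.8 kb, replicated in E. coli from a ColE1/pUC-type origin and selected with ampicillin through the β-lactamase (AmpR) gene and its own promoter. An f1 phage origin is also present, a standard backbone element that permits single-stranded DNA production.

The probe insert sits in the multiple cloning site, between opposing bacteriophage T7 and SP6 RNA polymerase promoters. This arrangement allows labelled RNA to be transcribed from either strand, giving an antisense probe for detecting the mRNA and a sense probe as a control. The record does not state which promoter yields the antisense strand, nor the exact boundaries, length or cloning method of the insert. The insertion interrupts the lacZα region, whose remnants appear alongside the lac promoter, lac operator and CAP binding site, reflecting the backbone's blue/white screening system.

Automated annotation of the insert region returned only fragmentary protein similarity hits: a short match to a human odorant receptor, consistent with olfactory receptor sequence, plus small matches to a cyclophilin A and a hornet peptide that are probably incidental rather than designed features. There is no eukaryotic promoter or expression cassette. The construct is intended for in situ hybridization, and the associated work concerns the zonal organization of odorant receptor gene choice in the mouse main olfactory epithelium.
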