Addgene plasmid #136719: pISH-Olfr714
Purpose: Template to synthesize riboprobes for in situ hybridization (ISH) for Olfr714
Depositing lab: Peter Mombaerts. Depositing organization: Max Planck Research Unit for Neurogenetics. Publication: The Zonal Organization of Odorant Receptor Gene Choice in the Main Olfactory Epithelium of the Mouse. Zapiec B, Mombaerts P. Cell Rep. 2020 Mar 24;30(12):4220-4234.e5. doi: 10.1016/j.celrep.2020.02.110. PubMed 32209480.
Backbone
  Vector backbone: pGEM-T-Easy
  Vector type: in situ probe
Growth in bacteria
  Bacterial resistance: Ampicillin, 100 μg/mL
  Growth temperature: 37°C
  Growth strain: DH5alpha
  Copy number: High Copy
Gene/Insert
  Gene/Insert name: Olfr714
  Species: M. musculus (mouse)
  Mutation: ISH Probe insert
  Entrez Gene: Olfr714 (a.k.a. MOR263-2, P4)
  Cloning method: Unknown
Terms and licenses: Academic/Nonprofit Terms; Industry Terms: Not Available to Industry
Depositor comments: ISH probe for mouse gene: Olfr714 aka MOR263-2 aka P4
How to cite: pISH-Olfr714 was a gift from Peter Mombaerts (Addgene plasmid # 136719 ; http://n2t.net/addgene:136719 ; RRID:Addgene_136719)
